>Addgene plasmid #190598 | pUb-Cas9-mCherry_cU6:6-sgRNA | addgene full sequence | sequence record 379953 | Addgene NGS Result
ACGCCTATTTTTATAGGTTAACCGTAAAAAGGCCGCGTTGCTGGCGTTTTTCCATAGGCTCCGCCCCCCT
GACGAGCATCACAAAAATCGACGCTCAAGTCAGAGGTGGCGAAACCCGACAGGACTATAAAGATACCAGG
CGTTTCCCCCTGGAAGCTCCCTCGTGCGCTCTCCTGTTCCGACCCTGCCGCTTACCGGATACCTGTCCGC
CTTTCTCCCTTCGGGAAGCGTGGCGCTTTCTCATAGCTCACGCTGTAGGTATCTCAGTTCGGTGTAGGTC
GTTCGCTCCAAGCTGGGCTGTGTGCACGAACCCCCCGTTCAGCCCGACCGCTGCGCCTTATCCGGTAACT
ATCGTCTTGAGTCCAACCCGGTAAGACACGACTTATCGCCACTGGCAGCAGCCACTGGTAACAGGATTAG
CAGAGCGAGGTATGTAGGCGGTGCTACAGAGTTCTTGAAGTGGTGGCCTAACTACGGCTACACTAGAAGG
ACAGTATTTGGTATCTGCGCTCTGCTGAAGCCAGTTACCTTCGGAAAAAGAGTTGGTAGCTCTTGATCCG
GCAAACAAACCACCGCTGGTAGCGGTGGTTTTTTTGTTTGCAAGCAGCAGATTACGCGCAGAAAAAAAGG
ATCTCAAGAAGATCCTTTGATCTTTTCTACGGGGTCTGACGCTCAGTGGAACGAAAACTCACGTTAAGGG
ATTTTGGTCATGAGATTATCAAAAAGGATCTTCACCTAGATCCTTTTAAATTAAAAATGAAGTTTTAAAT
CAATCTAAAGTATATATGAGTAAACTTGGTCTGACAGTTACCAATGCTTAATCAGTGAGGCACCTATCTC
AGCGATCTGTCTATTTCGTTCATCCATAGTTGCCTGACTCCCCGTCGTGTAGATAACTACGATACGGGAG
GGCTTACCATCTGGCCCCAGTGCTGCAATGATACCGCGAGACCCACGCTCACCGGCTCCAGATTTATCAG
CAATAAACCAGCCAGCCGGAAGGGCCGAGCGCAGAAGTGGTCCTGCAACTTTATCCGCCTCCATCCAGTC
TATTAATTGTTGCCGGGAAGCTAGAGTAAGTAGTTCGCCAGTTAATAGTTTGCGCAACGTTGTTGCCATT
GCTGCAGGCATCGTGGTGTCACGCTCGTCGTTTGGTATGGCTTCATTCAGCTCCGGTTCCCAACGATCAA
GGCGAGTTACATGATCCCCCATGTTGTGCAAAAAAGCGGTTAGCTCCTTCGGTCCTCCGATCGTTGTCAG
AAGTAAGTTGGCCGCAGTGTTATCACTCATGGTTATGGCAGCACTGCATAATTCTCTTACTGTCATGCCA
TCCGTAAGATGCTTTTCTGTGACTGGTGAGTACTCAACCAAGTCATTCTGAGAATAGTGTATGCGGCGAC
CGAGTTGCTCTTGCCCGGCGTCAACACGGGATAATACCGCGCCACATAGCAGAACTTTAAAAGTGCTCAT
CATTGGAAAACGTTCTTCGGGGCGAAAACTCTCAAGGATCTTACCGCTGTTGAGATCCAGTTCGATGTAA
CCCACTCGTGCACCCAACTGATCTTCAGCATCTTTTACTTTCACCAGCGTTTCTGGGTGAGCAAAAACAG
GAAGGCAAAATGCCGCAAAAAAGGGAATAAGGGCGACACGGAAATGTTGAATACTCATACTCTTCCTTTT
TCAATATTATTGAAGCATTTATCAGGGTTATTGTCTCATGAGCGGATACATATTTGAATGTATTTAGAAA
AATAAACAAATAGGGGTTCCGCGCACATTTCCCCGAAAAGTGCCACCTGACGTCTAAGAAACCATTATTA
TCATGACATTAACCTATAAAAATAGGCGTATCACGAGGCGGCTATCTTTACATGTAGCTTGTGCATTGAA
TCCAATTATAATTTGCCTTGGCACCAGCTGAGCCAGACAAGAAAGAAAGCTTCCCAGAAGTATATCGATT
TAGAAGGGTTGACGTCACTTGCTGACTGCACTAATACAGCAAATGATGCAATTAGAATGATTCAAGTGAA
ATTCCCAAATTACTGATTTTTCTCTGGATTTGGTTATCAGATTACATTCGAAGCTAAGATTAGCTACCGA
AATTGTCGATCAAATCAGGAAATCCTTTCTCTATCGAAAAAGGCATTCGCACATCTTCCTCTCTATGCCA
TATACACGAAGGGTAGGTACATTGACGTCTTTGCCAGAAGTTGAACTGCATCGTTCAAGGTACAGAATGA
ACGACTAACAGACACAAGCACGTTTTGCTGTCCATTCAGACACAGGGATGGTACCCATATTCGATCGATA
TAGAGCCATCCAACCGAACAGAGGTATATGTATGAATGTATTGCTGAAATTTTCTAGAAGTACAACCACC
ACTACGACAGTGTCTATAAAACGCCCCTGCAAAGGCGAAACCAGCTCAATCGAATACGTTTCCTAGTGGA
GTGAACATTACGCGGCCCAAGTAAGCAGTGCCAGTGCAAGTGAAGTGAAGTCTCTAGTGAAAAAGAGTGA
TCCAATTAGCCAGAGGAGAAAATTTCAGAGTGAACAAAGCTTTATTCAAAGGACAATTACTATTAAATTG
GTGAAAGTGCATTTCGGTGAAGGGAATCTTCTAGTGAAGGTAGGTAAATTAATTGATGAAATTATAGCTA
TGAGCGAAAACTAGTTTGGTGAATGATTCCTTTGTCTTTGAATGAGCAAACTATTTTCCAAGATGGCGAC
TATTGAGCTTTGAGTGATTAGTGAAAATTTGCAACGCAGTTTCATCATCATTGATAAAACCCAATTGTGA
TTCACAGCGATAATCATATTTCGTTGAATCATCGCTACTAATTGAATTAAATTTCTAGAATAATAAGAAT
AACGTATTTGCTCCGTCACATATCTAAAATAAATATTTTGATGGTAATTACCCATTAAGGTAATATTAAC
ACATATCGAGAAAAACCTTGAGGAAATCGTGAAAACTTGAAGATACGCAATTTCAAAACTACGTAGTTCA
AAGTCGAAAACAAGTTAATTTTTCACTTAAAAGTAGGGCGTTGTTGTGACGTCATCACCTTCAAGTGTAT
ATTTTTCACTTGGCCTGCGACTGCAAACGCAGACAAAGCAAAACAAGTTTAAAACCTGTCGTGTCGTGCT
CGAAGCCAAAGGCAATGAATCAATATCAAATGAGAGTTTGCATTTCACAACCAATTACTCAAGCGTTTCC
TCGTTTCTTTTTCTGCTCAACAGAGATTTCAACACCAAGCTCGATAAGCTTGTTCGAATCTCGAGTGCGC
GCTTCCGGAGGTATACACCTAGGCGGTACCACTGCAGTGAATTCGGAGCTCTACCGGTGCCACCATGGCC
CCAAAGAAGAAGCGGAAGGTCGGTATCCACGGAGTCCCAGCAGCCGACAAGAAGTACAGCATCGGCCTGG
ACATCGGCACCAACTCTGTGGGCTGGGCCGTGATCACCGACGAGTACAAGGTGCCCAGCAAGAAATTCAA
GGTGCTGGGCAACACCGACCGGCACAGCATCAAGAAGAACCTGATCGGAGCCCTGCTGTTCGACAGCGGC
GAAACAGCCGAGGCCACCCGGCTGAAGAGAACCGCCAGAAGAAGATACACCAGACGGAAGAACCGGATCT
GCTATCTGCAAGAGATCTTCAGCAACGAGATGGCCAAGGTGGACGACAGCTTCTTCCACAGACTGGAAGA
GTCCTTCCTGGTGGAAGAGGATAAGAAGCACGAGCGGCACCCCATCTTCGGCAACATCGTGGACGAGGTG
GCCTACCACGAGAAGTACCCCACCATCTACCACCTGAGAAAGAAACTGGTGGACAGCACCGACAAGGCCG
ACCTGCGGCTGATCTATCTGGCCCTGGCCCACATGATCAAGTTCCGGGGCCACTTCCTGATCGAGGGCGA
CCTGAACCCCGACAACAGCGACGTGGACAAGCTGTTCATCCAGCTGGTGCAGACCTACAACCAGCTGTTC
GAGGAAAACCCCATCAACGCCAGCGGCGTGGACGCCAAGGCCATCCTGTCTGCCAGACTGAGCAAGAGCA
GACGGCTGGAAAATCTGATCGCCCAGCTGCCCGGCGAGAAGAAGAATGGCCTGTTCGGAAACCTGATTGC
CCTGAGCCTGGGCCTGACCCCCAACTTCAAGAGCAACTTCGACCTGGCCGAGGATGCCAAACTGCAGCTG
AGCAAGGACACCTACGACGACGACCTGGACAACCTGCTGGCCCAGATCGGCGACCAGTACGCCGACCTGT
TTCTGGCCGCCAAGAACCTGTCCGACGCCATCCTGCTGAGCGACATCCTGAGAGTGAACACCGAGATCAC
CAAGGCCCCCCTGAGCGCCTCTATGATCAAGAGATACGACGAGCACCACCAGGACCTGACCCTGCTGAAA
GCTCTCGTGCGGCAGCAGCTGCCTGAGAAGTACAAAGAGATTTTCTTCGACCAGAGCAAGAACGGCTACG
CCGGCTACATTGACGGCGGAGCCAGCCAGGAAGAGTTCTACAAGTTCATCAAGCCCATCCTGGAAAAGAT
GGACGGCACCGAGGAACTGCTCGTGAAGCTGAACAGAGAGGACCTGCTGCGGAAGCAGCGGACCTTCGAC
AACGGCAGCATCCCCCACCAGATCCACCTGGGAGAGCTGCACGCCATTCTGCGGCGGCAGGAAGATTTTT
ACCCATTCCTGAAGGACAACCGGGAAAAGATCGAGAAGATCCTGACCTTCCGCATCCCCTACTACGTGGG
CCCTCTGGCCAGGGGAAACAGCAGATTCGCCTGGATGACCAGAAAGAGCGAGGAAACCATCACCCCCTGG
AACTTCGAGGAAGTGGTGGACAAGGGCGCTTCCGCCCAGAGCTTCATCGAGCGGATGACCAACTTCGATA
AGAACCTGCCCAACGAGAAGGTGCTGCCCAAGCACAGCCTGCTGTACGAGTACTTCACCGTGTATAACGA
GCTGACCAAAGTGAAATACGTGACCGAGGGAATGAGAAAGCCCGCCTTCCTGAGCGGCGAGCAGAAAAAG
GCCATCGTGGACCTGCTGTTCAAGACCAACCGGAAAGTGACCGTGAAGCAGCTGAAAGAGGACTACTTCA
AGAAAATCGAGTGCTTCGACTCCGTGGAAATCTCCGGCGTGGAAGATCGGTTCAACGCCTCCCTGGGCAC
ATACCACGATCTGCTGAAAATTATCAAGGACAAGGACTTCCTGGACAATGAGGAAAACGAGGACATTCTG
GAAGATATCGTGCTGACCCTGACACTGTTTGAGGACAGAGAGATGATCGAGGAACGGCTGAAAACCTATG
CCCACCTGTTCGACGACAAAGTGATGAAGCAGCTGAAGCGGCGGAGATACACCGGCTGGGGCAGGCTGAG
CCGGAAGCTGATCAACGGCATCCGGGACAAGCAGTCCGGCAAGACAATCCTGGATTTCCTGAAGTCCGAC
GGCTTCGCCAACAGAAACTTCATGCAGCTGATCCACGACGACAGCCTGACCTTTAAAGAGGACATCCAGA
AAGCCCAGGTGTCCGGCCAGGGCGATAGCCTGCACGAGCACATTGCCAATCTGGCCGGCAGCCCCGCCAT
TAAGAAGGGCATCCTGCAGACAGTGAAGGTGGTGGACGAGCTCGTGAAAGTGATGGGCCGGCACAAGCCC
GAGAACATCGTGATCGAAATGGCCAGAGAGAACCAGACCACCCAGAAGGGACAGAAGAACAGCCGCGAGA
GAATGAAGCGGATCGAAGAGGGCATCAAAGAGCTGGGCAGCCAGATCCTGAAAGAACACCCCGTGGAAAA
CACCCAGCTGCAGAACGAGAAGCTGTACCTGTACTACCTGCAGAATGGGCGGGATATGTACGTGGACCAG
GAACTGGACATCAACCGGCTGTCCGACTACGATGTGGACCATATCGTGCCTCAGAGCTTTCTGAAGGACG
ACTCCATCGACAACAAGGTGCTGACCAGAAGCGACAAGAACCGGGGCAAGAGCGACAACGTGCCCTCCGA
AGAGGTCGTGAAGAAGATGAAGAACTACTGGCGGCAGCTGCTGAACGCCAAGCTGATTACCCAGAGAAAG
TTCGACAATCTGACCAAGGCCGAGAGAGGCGGCCTGAGCGAACTGGATAAGGCCGGCTTCATCAAGAGAC
AGCTGGTGGAAACCCGGCAGATCACAAAGCACGTGGCACAGATCCTGGACTCCCGGATGAACACTAAGTA
CGACGAGAATGACAAGCTGATCCGGGAAGTGAAAGTGATCACCCTGAAGTCCAAGCTGGTGTCCGATTTC
CGGAAGGATTTCCAGTTTTACAAAGTGCGCGAGATCAACAACTACCACCACGCCCACGACGCCTACCTGA
ACGCCGTCGTGGGAACCGCCCTGATCAAAAAGTACCCTAAGCTGGAAAGCGAGTTCGTGTACGGCGACTA
CAAGGTGTACGACGTGCGGAAGATGATCGCCAAGAGCGAGCAGGAAATCGGCAAGGCTACCGCCAAGTAC
TTCTTCTACAGCAACATCATGAACTTTTTCAAGACCGAGATTACCCTGGCCAACGGCGAGATCCGGAAGC
GGCCTCTGATCGAGACAAACGGCGAAACCGGGGAGATCGTGTGGGATAAGGGCCGGGATTTTGCCACCGT
GCGGAAAGTGCTGAGCATGCCCCAAGTGAATATCGTGAAAAAGACCGAGGTGCAGACAGGCGGCTTCAGC
AAAGAGTCTATCCTGCCCAAGAGGAACAGCGATAAGCTGATCGCCAGAAAGAAGGACTGGGACCCTAAGA
AGTACGGCGGCTTCGACAGCCCCACCGTGGCCTATTCTGTGCTGGTGGTGGCCAAAGTGGAAAAGGGCAA
GTCCAAGAAACTGAAGAGTGTGAAAGAGCTGCTGGGGATCACCATCATGGAAAGAAGCAGCTTCGAGAAG
AATCCCATCGACTTTCTGGAAGCCAAGGGCTACAAAGAAGTGAAAAAGGACCTGATCATCAAGCTGCCTA
AGTACTCCCTGTTCGAGCTGGAAAACGGCCGGAAGAGAATGCTGGCCTCTGCCGGCGAACTGCAGAAGGG
AAACGAACTGGCCCTGCCCTCCAAATATGTGAACTTCCTGTACCTGGCCAGCCACTATGAGAAGCTGAAG
GGCTCCCCCGAGGATAATGAGCAGAAACAGCTGTTTGTGGAACAGCACAAGCACTACCTGGACGAGATCA
TCGAGCAGATCAGCGAGTTCTCCAAGAGAGTGATCCTGGCCGACGCTAATCTGGACAAAGTGCTGTCCGC
CTACAACAAGCACCGGGATAAGCCCATCAGAGAGCAGGCCGAGAATATCATCCACCTGTTTACCCTGACC
AATCTGGGAGCCCCTGCCGCCTTCAAGTACTTTGACACCACCATCGACCGGAAGAGGTACACCAGCACCA
AAGAGGTGCTGGACGCCACCCTGATCCACCAGAGCATCACCGGCCTGTACGAGACACGGATCGACCTGTC
TCAGCTGGGAGGCGACAAAAGGCCGGCGGCCACGAAAAAGGCCGGCCAGGCAAAAAAGAAAAAGGGATCA
GGCAAGCTTGAGGGCAGAGGAAGTCTTCTAACATGCGGTGACGTGGAGGAGAATCCCGGCCCTGCTAGCG
GTAGCGGCAGCGGTAGCGTGAGCAAGGGCGAGGAGGATAACATGGCCATCATCAAGGAGTTCATGCGCTT
CAAGGTGCACATGGAGGGCTCCGTGAACGGCCACGAGTTCGAGATCGAGGGCGAGGGCGAGGGCCGCCCC
TACGAGGGCACCCAGACCGCCAAGCTGAAGGTGACCAAGGGTGGCCCCCTGCCCTTCGCCTGGGACATCC
TGTCCCCTCAGTTCATGTACGGCTCCAAGGCCTACGTGAAGCACCCCGCCGACATCCCCGACTACTTGAA
GCTGTCCTTCCCCGAGGGCTTCAAGTGGGAGCGCGTGATGAACTTCGAGGACGGCGGCGTGGTGACCGTG
ACCCAGGACTCCTCCCTGCAGGACGGCGAGTTCATCTACAAGGTGAAGCTGCGCGGCACCAACTTCCCCT
CCGACGGCCCCGTAATGCAGAAGAAGACCATGGGCTGGGAGGCCTCCTCCGAGCGGATGTACCCCGAGGA
CGGCGCCCTGAAGGGCGAGATCAAGCAGAGGCTGAAGCTGAAGGACGGCGGCCACTACGACGCTGAGGTC
AAGACCACCTACAAGGCCAAGAAGCCCGTGCAGCTGCCCGGCGCCTACAACGTCAACATCAAGTTGGACA
TCACCTCCCACAACGAGGACTACACCATCGTGGAACAGTACGAACGCGCCGAGGGCCGCCACTCCACCGG
CGGCATGGACGAGCTGTACAAGCTTGAGGGCAGAGGAAGTCTTCTAACATGCGGTGACGTGGAGGAGAAT
CCCGGCCCTGCTAGCATGGGATCGGCCATTGAACAAGATGGATTGCACGCAGGTTCTCCGGCCGCTTGGG
TGGAGAGGCTATTCGGCTATGACTGGGCACAACAGACAATCGGCTGCTCTGATGCCGCCGTGTTCCGGCT
GTCAGCGCAGGGGCGCCCGGTTCTTTTTGTCAAGACCGACCTGTCCGGTGCCCTGAATGAACTGCAAGAC
GAGGCAGCGCGGCTATCGTGGCTGGCCACGACGGGCGTTCCTTGCGCAGCTGTGCTCGACGTTGTCACTG
AAGCGGGAAGGGACTGGCTGCTATTGGGCGAAGTGCCGGGGCAGGATCTCCTGTCATCTCACCTTGCTCC
TGCCGAGAAAGTATCCATCATGGCTGATGCAATGCGGCGGCTGCATACGCTTGATCCGGCTACCTGCCCA
TTCGACCACCAAGCGAAACATCGCATCGAGCGAGCACGTACTCGGATGGAAGCCGGTCTTGTCGATCAGG
ATGATCTGGACGAAGAACATCAGGGGCTCGCGCCAGCCGAACTGTTCGCCAGGCTCAAGGCGAGCATGCC
CGACGGCGAGGATCTCGTCGTGACCCATGGCGATGCCTGCTTGCCGAATATCATGGTGGAAAATGGCCGC
TTTTCTGGATTCATCGACTGTGGCCGGCTGGGTGTGGCGGACCGCTATCAGGACATAGCGTTGGCTACCC
GTGATATTGCTGAAGAACTTGGCGGCGAATGGGCTGACCGCTTCCTCGTGCTTTACGGTATCGCCGCTCC
CGATTCGCAGCGCATCGCCTTCTATCGCCTTCTTGACGAGTTCTTCTGACTCGAGGGATCCAGACATGAT
AAGATACATTGATGAGTTTGGACAAACCACAACTAGAATGCAGTGAAAAAAATGCTTTATTTGTGAAATT
TGTGATGCTATTGCTTTATTTGTAACCATTATAAGCTGCAATAAACAAGTTCAGGAAACAGCTATGACCA
TGATTACGCCAAGCTTGGTACCGAGCTCGGATCCACTAGTAACGGCCGCCAGTGTGCTGGAATTCGCCCT
TCAAAATCTACGAAGATAATAAGGTCTACTATTACATTTAATAAATATTCTTATTTAATTTGAGCTGTGT
AAAATTAGTGCGTTTATCCGGGGAATGTTTATATTTTATCCGAGGATTTCCCGAAATTGATTAAAAAAAT
CAAATCTCTTAAAAAATTAGAAACAACCTGTTAAAAATAAGCTTATAGAAAAAATGTAAAGTGTTGCTAC
AAGGACAATCAATTAATCATCATAACGAAAACTTTTAGGATCTTGAAAAGCACGTCCCGAGATGGGAAAG
TGTGTTTCATTTCCAGGCGATCCTTTTCGCTTCACGAAATTTTTGATTGCTACCTCGTTTAGAGCCCTAA
GACAAAATACTTCTTCAAAAAAAAGCGAACTCGAACCCAAACTTTGTACTACTATGCTAAAATGTCTGCA
TGCATGGGATGTCGCGCAAACGAGTCCAATAAGAAATAAAACTGCTCGAATTCAACGTGACGCTACCCGC
AATGCTCTACCCTTAACTTTATACATCGCTAGAACCGCGTTCGCATTCGCTAACTATATAAGCACTTTCC
CGGCCCTACATTCGGAAGAGCGAGCTCTTCCGTTTTAGAGCTAGAAATAGCAAGTTAAAATAAGGCTAGT
CCGTTATCAACTTGAAAAAGTGGCACCGAGTCGGTGCTTTTTTAGATCTGGAAAAATGATGTGACAGTGG
AAATGAGAAGTAGGTGCATCTGCAAAGATTTGATTCAGAGTTGATGCCATTCATGATTTTTTTTTAGAAG
TATCATTTGTGTTTTTAGAATATAGAATTAATTCTTGAAGACGAAAGGGCCTCGTGAT
Features (pLannotate 1.2.2; 11 found; start..end, strand, type, name):
     49..637     -  rep_origin     ori: high-copy-number ColE1/pMB1/pBR322/pUC origin of replication
    808..1668    -  CDS            AmpR: β-lactamase; bla; confers resistance to ampicillin, carbenicillin, and related antibiotics
   1669..1773    -  promoter       AmpR promoter: bla
   3406..5007    +  CDS            Cas9(N): N-terminal portion of Streptococcus pyogenes Cas9 (Zetsche et al., 2015)
   5008..7506    +  CDS            Cas9(C): C-terminal portion of Streptococcus pyogenes Cas9 (Zetsche et al., 2015)
   7507..7554    +  CDS            nucleoplasmin NLS: bipartite nuclear localization signal from nucleoplasmin
   7648..8352    +  CDS            mCherry: mCherry is a basic (constitutively fluorescent) red fluorescent protein published in 2004, derived from Discosoma sp.. It is reported to be a very rapidly-maturing monomer with low acid sensitivity.
   8416..9219    +  CDS            NeoR/KanR: aminoglycoside phosphotransferase from Tn5; aph(3')-II (or nptII); confers resistance to neomycin, kanamycin, and G418 (Geneticin®)
   9227..9361    -  polyA_signal   SV40 poly(A) signal: SV40 polyadenylation signal
  10042..10117   +  misc_RNA       gRNA scaffold: guide RNA scaffold for the Streptococcus pyogenes CRISPR/Cas9 system
  10124..10205   -  promoter       Ac5 promoter (fragment): Drosophila melanogaster actin 5C promoter
