[The description below was written by a language model from this plasmid's Addgene catalogue record and pLannotate feature annotations shown in this document.]
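Description:
pUb-Cas9-mCherry_cU6:6-sgRNA is an all-in-one CRISPR/Cas9 expression plasmid of roughly 10.3 kb, assembled by Gibson cloning from several sources and intended for gene editing in mosquito cells, in particular those of the West Nile virus vector Culex quinquefasciatus. In bacteria it is maintained through a high-copy ColE1/pUC-type origin and selected with ampicillin via the β-lactamase gene and its native promoter.

The main expression unit places Streptococcus pyogenes Cas9 under the Aedes aegypti polyubiquitin promoter. The annotation software splits the nuclease into contiguous N- and C-terminal halves, which together form one uninterrupted full-length coding sequence, followed by a bipartite nucleoplasmin nuclear localization signal. mCherry lies downstream, separated from Cas9 by a T2A peptide, so ribosomal skipping yields the nuclease and the red fluorescent reporter as separate proteins from one transcript, and fluorescence marks transfected cells. A NeoR/KanR coding sequence follows mCherry closely on the same strand, providing the G418 selection listed in the record. The table annotates no separate promoter or linker for it, so how it is expressed is not stated. An SV40 polyadenylation signal sits just after this region.

A second cassette uses the Culex quinquefasciatus U6:6 RNA polymerase III promoter to drive an S. pyogenes guide RNA scaffold, with a short cloning site adapted for BspQI insertion of user-chosen spacers. The polyubiquitin and U6:6 promoters are not picked up in the feature table, although the catalogue entry describes them. A short fragment matching the Drosophila actin 5C promoter is annotated next to the scaffold, and its role is not explained.
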