Addgene plasmid #190598: pUb-Cas9-mCherry_cU6:6-sgRNA
Purpose: The plasmid encodes S. pyogenes Cas9 and mCherry separated by a T2A peptide under an Aedes aegypti polyubiquitin promoter. It also expresses a sgRNA scaffold under a Culex quinquefasciatus U6 promoter
Depositing lab: Claudia Rueckert. Publication: Optimized In Vitro CRISPR/Cas9 Gene Editing Tool in the West Nile Virus Mosquito Vector, Culex quinquefasciatus. Torres TZB, Prince BC, Robison A, Ruckert C. Insects. 2022 Sep 19;13(9):856. doi: 10.3390/insects13090856. PubMed 36135557.
Backbone
  Vector backbone: Self-assembly from various sources
  Backbone size w/o insert (bp): 6000
  Total vector size (bp): 10296
  Vector type: CRISPR
  Selectable markers: Neomycin (select with G418)
Growth in bacteria
  Bacterial resistance: Ampicillin, 100 μg/mL
  Growth temperature: 30°C
  Growth strain: NEB Stable
  Copy number: High Copy
Gene/Insert 1
  Gene/Insert name: Cas9
  Species: Streptococcus pyogenes
  Insert size (bp): 4101
  Promoter: Aedes aegypti polyubiquitin
  Tag / fusion protein: mCherry - separated by T2A (C terminal on backbone)
  Cloning method: Gibson Cloning
  Sequencing primers: 5′ gcaaacgcagacaaagcaaa
Gene/Insert 2
  Gene/Insert name: sgRNA
  Insert size (bp): 21
  Promoter: Culex quinquefasciatus U6:6
  Cloning method: Gibson Cloning
  Sequencing primers: 5′ ggatcttgaaaagcacgtcccg
Resource information
  A portion of this plasmid was derived from a plasmid made by: Plasmid was cloned from multiple sources: Ae. aegypti polyubiquitin promoter-driven Cas9 from Addgene plasmid #162163 Cx. quinquefasciatus RNA Pol III U6:6 promoter-driven sgRNA cloning site from Feng et al. 2021 kindly provided by Dr. Valentino Gantz (then adapted by our lab for BspQI cloning)
Terms and licenses: Academic/Nonprofit Terms; Industry Terms: Not Available to Industry
How to cite: pUb-Cas9-mCherry_cU6:6-sgRNA was a gift from Claudia Rueckert (Addgene plasmid # 190598 ; http://n2t.net/addgene:190598 ; RRID:Addgene_190598)
